Addgene plasmid #165400: pCS2+ EGFP-3NLS
Purpose: Expresses nuclear localized EGFP
Depositing lab: Philipp Niethammer. Depositing organization: Memorial Sloan-Kettering Cancer Center. Publication: The Cell Nucleus Serves as a Mechanotransducer of Tissue Damage-Induced Inflammation. Enyedi B, Jelcic M, Niethammer P. Cell. 2016 May 19;165(5):1160-1170. doi: 10.1016/j.cell.2016.04.016. PubMed 27203112.
Backbone
  Vector backbone: pCS2+
  Backbone size w/o insert (bp): 4119
  Total vector size (bp): 4953
  Vector type: Mammalian Expression ; Avian, Xenopus, Zebrafish
Growth in bacteria
  Bacterial resistance: Ampicillin, 100 μg/mL
  Growth temperature: 37°C
  Growth strain: DH5alpha
  Copy number: High Copy
Gene/Insert
  Gene/Insert name: Nuclear Localization Signal (alt name: NLS)
  Insert size (bp): 834
  Promoter: SP6
  Tag / fusion protein: EGFP (N terminal on insert)
  Cloning method: Restriction Enzyme; 5′ cloning site NheI (destroyed during cloning); 3′ cloning site BsrGI (destroyed during cloning)
  Sequencing primers: 5′ CMV; 3′ M13R
Terms and licenses: Academic/Nonprofit Terms; Industry Terms: Not Available to Industry
How to cite: pCS2+ EGFP-3NLS was a gift from Philipp Niethammer (Addgene plasmid # 165400 ; http://n2t.net/addgene:165400 ; RRID:Addgene_165400)
