[The description below was written by a language model from this plasmid's Addgene catalogue record and pLannotate feature annotations shown in this document.]
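Description:
pCS2+ EGFP-3NLS is a roughly 4.95 kb expression plasmid built on the pCS2+ backbone, a multipurpose vector catalogued for use in mammalian, avian, Xenopus and zebrafish systems. It is propagated in E. coli as a high-copy plasmid through a ColE1/pUC-type origin and selected with ampicillin via the β-lactamase gene. An f1 origin and remnants of the lac region (lacZα and lacI fragments, lac promoter and operator) are carried over from the parental cloning vector.

The payload is an EGFP open reading frame followed, after a short stretch of residual polylinker, by three tandem copies of the SV40 large T antigen nuclear localization signal, so that EGFP sits at the N terminus of the fusion and the fluorescent protein is concentrated in the nucleus. Two promoters lie upstream in series. The simian cytomegalovirus IE94 enhancer/promoter drives transcription directly in transfected or injected vertebrate cells. The SP6 promoter just downstream of it, which is the promoter listed in the catalogue entry, allows in vitro synthesis of sense mRNA, the usual route for microinjection into zebrafish or Xenopus embryos. An SV40 polyadenylation signal is annotated after the coding region to terminate and stabilise the transcript. A partial T7 promoter and a T3 promoter face back toward the insert from the 3′ side.

The depositor and repository sequencing records show the same features in the same order, differing by one nucleotide in length and in their numbering start point. The stated purpose is expression of nuclear-localized EGFP, making the construct a marker for labelling and imaging nuclei. The associated publication concerns the nucleus as a mechanotransducer in tissue damage-induced inflammation.
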