Features (pLannotate 1.2.2; 20 found; start..end, strand, type, name):
    212..316     -  promoter       AmpR promoter: bla
    369..797     -  rep_origin     f1 ori (sequence partly withheld): f1 bacteriophage origin of replication; arrow indicates direction of (+) strand synthesis
    802..868     -  CDS            lacZα (fragment): LacZα fragment of β-galactosidase; lacZ fragment
    871..1855    +  promoter       CMV IE94 promoter: enhancer/promoter region of simian cytomegalovirus major immediate early transcription unit IE94
   1890..1908    +  promoter       SP6 promoter: promoter for bacteriophage SP6 RNA polymerase
   1968..2684    +  CDS            EGFP: EGFP is a basic (constitutively fluorescent) green fluorescent protein published in 1996, derived from Aequorea victoria. It is reported to be a rapidly-maturing weak dimer with moderate acid sensitivity.
   2694..2719    +  misc_feature   MCS (fragment): multiple cloning site
   2730..2750    +  CDS            SV40 NLS: nuclear localization signal of SV40 (simian virus 40) large T antigen
   2754..2774    +  CDS            SV40 NLS: nuclear localization signal of SV40 (simian virus 40) large T antigen
   2778..2798    +  CDS            SV40 NLS: nuclear localization signal of SV40 (simian virus 40) large T antigen
   2801..2826    +  misc_feature   MCS (fragment): multiple cloning site
   2835..2852    -  promoter       T7 promoter (fragment): promoter for bacteriophage T7 RNA polymerase
   2857..2991    -  polyA_signal   SV40 poly(A) signal: SV40 polyadenylation signal
   3104..3122    -  promoter       T3 promoter: promoter for bacteriophage T3 RNA polymerase
   3167..3183    -  protein_bind   lac operator: The lac repressor binds to the lac operator to inhibit transcription in E. coli. This inhibition can be relieved by adding lactose or isopropyl-β-D-thiogalactopyranoside (IPTG). lac repressor encoded by lacI
   3191..3221    -  promoter       lac promoter: promoter for the E. coli lac operon
   3236..3257    -  protein_bind   CAP binding site: CAP binding activates transcription in the presence of cAMP. E. coli catabolite activator protein
   3270..3362    -  CDS            lacI (fragment): lac repressor; lacI; The lac repressor binds to the lac operator to inhibit transcription in E. coli. This inhibition can be relieved by adding lactose or isopropyl-β-D-thiogalactopyranoside (IPTG).
   3545..4133    -  rep_origin     ori: high-copy-number ColE1/pMB1/pBR322/pUC origin of replication
   4304..211     -  CDS            AmpR (across the origin): β-lactamase; bla; confers resistance to ampicillin, carbenicillin, and related antibiotics
>Addgene plasmid #165400 | pCS2+ EGFP-3NLS | depositor full sequence | sequence record 321440 | pCS2+ EGFP-3NLS sequence 4953 bps
TAAAAGTGCTCATCATTGGAAAACGTTCTTCGGGGCGAAAACTCTCAAGGATCTTACCGCTGTTGAGATC
CAGTTCGATGTAACCCACTCGTGCACCCAACTGATCTTCAGCATCTTTTACTTTCACCAGCGTTTCTGGG
TGAGCAAAAACAGGAAGGCAAAATGCCGCAAAAAAGGGAATAAGGGCGACACGGAAATGTTGAATACTCA
TACTCTTCCTTTTTCAATATTATTGAAGCATTTATCAGGGTTATTGTCTCATGAGCGGATACATATTTGA
ATGTATTTAGAAAAATAAACAAATAGGGGTTCCGCGCACATTTCCCCGAAAAGTGCCACCTAAATTGTAA
GCGTTAATATTTTGTTAAAATTCGCGTTAAATTTTTGTTAAATCAGCTCATTTTTTAACCAATAGGCCGA
AATCGGCAAAATCCCTTATAAATCAAAAGAATAGACCGAGATAGGGT
[37 nt withheld, positions 468-504]
AAAGAACGTGGACTCCAACGTCAAAGG
[49 nt withheld, positions 532-580]
T
[91 nt withheld, positions 582-672]
G
[124 nt withheld, positions 674-797]
CCCATTCGCCATTCAGGCTGCGCAACTGTTGGGAAGGGCGATCGGTGCGGGCCTCTTCGCTATTACGCCA
GTCGACCATAGCCAATTCAATATGGCGTATATGGACTCATGCCAATTCAATATGGTGGATCTGGACCTGT
GCCAATTCAATATGGCGTATATGGACTCGTGCCAATTCAATATGGTGGATCTGGACCCCAGCCAATTCAA
TATGGCGGACTTGGCACCATGCCAATTCAATATGGCGGACTTGGCACTGTGCCAACTGGGGAGGGGTCTA
CTTGGCACGGTGCCAAGTTTGAGGAGGGGTCTTGGCCCTGTGCCAAGTCCGCCATATTGAATTGGCATGG
TGCCAATAATGGCGGCCATATTGGCTATATGCCAGGATCAATATATAGGCAATATCCAATATGGCCCTAT
GCCAATATGGCTATTGGCCAGGTTCAATACTATGTATTGGCCCTATGCCATATAGTATTCCATATATGGG
TTTTCCTATTGACGTAGATAGCCCCTCCCAATGGGCGGTCCCATATACCATATATGGGGCTTCCTAATAC
CGCCCATAGCCACTCCCCCATTGACGTCAATGGTCTCTATATATGGTCTTTCCTATTGACGTCATATGGG
CGGTCCTATTGACGTATATGGCGCCTCCCCCATTGACGTCAATTACGGTAAATGGCCCGCCTGGCTCAAT
GCCCATTGACGTCAATAGGACCACCCACCATTGACGTCAATGGGATGGCTCATTGCCCATTCATATCCGT
TCTCACGCCCCCTATTGACGTCAATGACGGTAAATGGCCCACTTGGCAGTACATCAATATCTATTAATAG
TAACTTGGCAAGTACATTACTATTGGAAGGACGCCAGGGTACATTGGCAGTACTCCCATTGACGTCAATG
GCGGTAAATGGCCCGCGATGGCTGCCAAGTACATCCCCATTGACGTCAATGGGGAGGGGCAATGACGCAA
ATGGGCGTTCCATTGACGTAAATGGGCGGTAGGCGTGCCTAATGGGAGGTCTATATAAGCAATGCTCGTT
TAGGGAACCGCCATTCTGCCTGGGGACGTCGGAGCAAGCTTGATTTAGGTGACACTATAGAATACAAGCT
ACTTGTTCTTTTTGCAGGATCCCATCGATTCGAATTCAAGGCCTCTCGAGATGGTGAGCAAGGGCGAGGA
GCTGTTCACCGGGGTGGTGCCCATCCTGGTCGAGCTGGACGGCGACGTAAACGGCCACAAGTTCAGCGTG
TCCGGCGAGGGCGAGGGCGATGCCACCTACGGCAAGCTGACCCTGAAGTTCATCTGCACCACCGGCAAGC
TGCCCGTGCCCTGGCCCACCCTCGTGACCACCCTGACCTACGGCGTGCAGTGCTTCAGCCGCTACCCCGA
CCACATGAAGCAGCACGACTTCTTCAAGTCCGCCATGCCCGAAGGCTACGTCCAGGAGCGCACCATCTTC
TTCAAGGACGACGGCAACTACAAGACCCGCGCCGAGGTGAAGTTCGAGGGCGACACCCTGGTGAACCGCA
TCGAGCTGAAGGGCATCGACTTCAAGGAGGACGGCAACATCCTGGGGCACAAGCTGGAGTACAACTACAA
CAGCCACAACGTCTATATCATGGCCGACAAGCAGAAGAACGGCATCAAGGTGAACTTCAAGATCCGCCAC
AACATCGAGGACGGCAGCGTGCAGCTCGCCGACCACTACCAGCAGAACACCCCCATCGGCGACGGCCCCG
TGCTGCTGCCCGACAACCACTACCTGAGCACCCAGTCCGCCCTGAGCAAAGACCCCAACGAGAAGCGCGA
TCACATGGTCCTGCTGGAGTTCGTGACCGCCGCCGGGATCACTCTCGGCATGGACGAGCTGTACAAGGGC
GGTGGAAGATCTCGAGCTCAAGCTTCGAATTCCCGGGTCGATCCAAAAAAGAAGAGAAAGGTAGATCCAA
AAAAGAAGAGAAAGGTAGATCCAAAAAAGAAGAGAAAGGTATAGGTACCGCGGGCCCGGGATCCACCGGA
TCTAGAACTATAGTGAGTCGTATTACGTAGATCCAGACATGATAAGATACATTGATGAGTTTGGACAAAC
CACAACTAGAATGCAGTGAAAAAAATGCTTTATTTGTGAAATTTGTGATGCTATTGCTTTATTTGTAACC
ATTATAAGCTGCAATAAACAAGTTAACAACAACAATTGCATTCATTTTATGTTTCAGGTTCAGGGGGAGG
TGTGGGAGGTTTTTTAATTCGCGGCCGCGGCGCCAATGCATTGGGCCCGGTACCCAGCTTTTGTTCCCTT
TAGTGAGGGTTAATTGCGCGCTTGGCGTAATCATGGTCATAGCTGTTTCCTGTGTGAAATTGTTATCCGC
TCACAATTCCACACAACATACGAGCCGGAAGCATAAAGTGTAAAGCCTGGGGTGCCTAATGAGTGAGCTA
ACTCACATTAATTGCGTTGCGCTCACTGCCCGCTTTCCAGTCGGGAAACCTGTCGTGCCAGCTGCATTAA
TGAATCGGCCAACGCGCGGGGAGAGGCGGTTTGCGTATTGGGCGCTCTTCCGCTTCCTCGCTCACTGACT
CGCTGCGCTCGGTCGTTCGGCTGCGGCGAGCGGTATCAGCTCACTCAAAGGCGGTAATACGGTTATCCAC
AGAATCAGGGGATAACGCAGGAAAGAACATGTGAGCAAAAGGCCAGCAAAAGGCCAGGAACCGTAAAAAG
GCCGCGTTGCTGGCGTTTTTCCATAGGCTCCGCCCCCCTGACGAGCATCACAAAAATCGACGCTCAAGTC
AGAGGTGGCGAAACCCGACAGGACTATAAAGATACCAGGCGTTTCCCCCTGGAAGCTCCCTCGTGCGCTC
TCCTGTTCCGACCCTGCCGCTTACCGGATACCTGTCCGCCTTTCTCCCTTCGGGAAGCGTGGCGCTTTCT
CATAGCTCACGCTGTAGGTATCTCAGTTCGGTGTAGGTCGTTCGCTCCAAGCTGGGCTGTGTGCACGAAC
CCCCCGTTCAGCCCGACCGCTGCGCCTTATCCGGTAACTATCGTCTTGAGTCCAACCCGGTAAGACACGA
CTTATCGCCACTGGCAGCAGCCACTGGTAACAGGATTAGCAGAGCGAGGTATGTAGGCGGTGCTACAGAG
TTCTTGAAGTGGTGGCCTAACTACGGCTACACTAGAAGGACAGTATTTGGTATCTGCGCTCTGCTGAAGC
CAGTTACCTTCGGAAAAAGAGTTGGTAGCTCTTGATCCGGCAAACAAACCACCGCTGGTAGCGGTGGTTT
TTTTGTTTGCAAGCAGCAGATTACGCGCAGAAAAAAAGGATCTCAAGAAGATCCTTTGATCTTTTCTACG
GGGTCTGACGCTCAGTGGAACGAAAACTCACGTTAAGGGATTTTGGTCATGAGATTATCAAAAAGGATCT
TCACCTAGATCCTTTTAAATTAAAAATGAAGTTTTAAATCAATCTAAAGTATATATGAGTAAACTTGGTC
TGACAGTTACCAATGCTTAATCAGTGAGGCACCTATCTCAGCGATCTGTCTATTTCGTTCATCCATAGTT
GCCTGACTCCCCGTCGTGTAGATAACTACGATACGGGAGGGCTTACCATCTGGCCCCAGTGCTGCAATGA
TACCGCGAGACCCACGCTCACCGGCTCCAGATTTATCAGCAATAAACCAGCCAGCCGGAAGGGCCGAGCG
CAGAAGTGGTCCTGCAACTTTATCCGCCTCCATCCAGTCTATTAATTGTTGCCGGGAAGCTAGAGTAAGT
AGTTCGCCAGTTAATAGTTTGCGCAACGTTGTTGCCATTGCTACAGGCATCGTGGTGTCACGCTCGTCGT
TTGGTATGGCTTCATTCAGCTCCGGTTCCCAACGATCAAGGCGAGTTACATGATCCCCCATGTTGTGCAA
AAAAGCGGTTAGCTCCTTCGGTCCTCCGATCGTTGTCAGAAGTAAGTTGGCCGCAGTGTTATCACTCATG
GTTATGGCAGCACTGCATAATTCTCTTACTGTCATGCCATCCGTAAGATGCTTTTCTGTGACTGGTGAGT
ACTCAACCAAGTCATTCTGAGAATAGTGTATGCGGCGACCGAGTTGCTCTTGCCCGGCGTCAATACGGGA
TAATACCGCGCCACATAGCAGAACTT
