Features (pLannotate 1.2.2; 20 found; start..end, strand, type, name):
    336..354     +  promoter       SP6 promoter: promoter for bacteriophage SP6 RNA polymerase
    418..1134    +  CDS            EGFP: EGFP is a basic (constitutively fluorescent) green fluorescent protein published in 1996, derived from Aequorea victoria. It is reported to be a rapidly-maturing weak dimer with moderate acid sensitivity.
   1144..1169    +  misc_feature   MCS (fragment): multiple cloning site
   1180..1200    +  CDS            SV40 NLS: nuclear localization signal of SV40 (simian virus 40) large T antigen
   1204..1224    +  CDS            SV40 NLS: nuclear localization signal of SV40 (simian virus 40) large T antigen
   1228..1248    +  CDS            SV40 NLS: nuclear localization signal of SV40 (simian virus 40) large T antigen
   1251..1276    +  misc_feature   MCS (fragment): multiple cloning site
   1285..1302    -  promoter       T7 promoter (fragment): promoter for bacteriophage T7 RNA polymerase
   1307..1441    -  polyA_signal   SV40 poly(A) signal: SV40 polyadenylation signal
   1554..1572    -  promoter       T3 promoter: promoter for bacteriophage T3 RNA polymerase
   1617..1633    -  protein_bind   lac operator: The lac repressor binds to the lac operator to inhibit transcription in E. coli. This inhibition can be relieved by adding lactose or isopropyl-β-D-thiogalactopyranoside (IPTG). lac repressor encoded by lacI
   1641..1671    -  promoter       lac promoter: promoter for the E. coli lac operon
   1686..1707    -  protein_bind   CAP binding site: CAP binding activates transcription in the presence of cAMP. E. coli catabolite activator protein
   1720..1812    -  CDS            lacI (fragment): lac repressor; lacI; The lac repressor binds to the lac operator to inhibit transcription in E. coli. This inhibition can be relieved by adding lactose or isopropyl-β-D-thiogalactopyranoside (IPTG).
   1995..2583    -  rep_origin     ori: high-copy-number ColE1/pMB1/pBR322/pUC origin of replication
   2754..3614    -  CDS            AmpR: β-lactamase; bla; confers resistance to ampicillin, carbenicillin, and related antibiotics
   3615..3719    -  promoter       AmpR promoter: bla
   3772..4200    -  rep_origin     f1 ori (sequence partly withheld): f1 bacteriophage origin of replication; arrow indicates direction of (+) strand synthesis
   4205..4271    -  CDS            lacZα (fragment): LacZα fragment of β-galactosidase; lacZ fragment
   4278..301     +  promoter       CMV IE94 promoter (across the origin): enhancer/promoter region of simian cytomegalovirus major immediate early transcription unit IE94
>Addgene plasmid #165400 | pCS2+ EGFP-3NLS | addgene full sequence | sequence record 325977 | Addgene NGS Result
CATTCATATCCGTTCTCACGCCCCCTATTGACGTCAATGACGGTAAATGGCCCACTTGGCAGTACATCAA
TATCTATTAATAGTAACTTGGCAAGTACATTACTATTGGAAGTACGCCAGGGTACATTGGCAGTACTCCC
ATTGACGTCAATGGCGGTAAATGGCCCGCGATGGCTGCCAAGTACATCCCCATTGACGTCAATGGGGAGG
GGCAATGACGCAAATGGGCGTTCCATTGACGTAAATGGGCGGTAGGCGTGCCTAATGGGAGGTCTATATA
AGCAATGCTCGTTTAGGGAACCGCCATTCTGCCTGGGGACGTCGGAGCAAGCTTGATTTAGGTGACACTA
TAGAATACAAGCTACTTGTTCTTTTTGCAGGATCCCATCGATCTGGCTAGCGCTACCGGTCGCCACCATG
GTGAGCAAGGGCGAGGAGCTGTTCACCGGGGTGGTGCCCATCCTGGTCGAGCTGGACGGCGACGTAAACG
GCCACAAGTTCAGCGTGTCCGGCGAGGGCGAGGGCGATGCCACCTACGGCAAGCTGACCCTGAAGTTCAT
CTGCACCACCGGCAAGCTGCCCGTGCCCTGGCCCACCCTCGTGACCACCCTGACCTACGGCGTGCAGTGC
TTCAGCCGCTACCCCGACCACATGAAGCAGCACGACTTCTTCAAGTCCGCCATGCCCGAAGGCTACGTCC
AGGAGCGCACCATCTTCTTCAAGGACGACGGCAACTACAAGACCCGCGCCGAGGTGAAGTTCGAGGGCGA
CACCCTGGTGAACCGCATCGAGCTGAAGGGCATCGACTTCAAGGAGGACGGCAACATCCTGGGGCACAAG
CTGGAGTACAACTACAACAGCCACAACGTCTATATCATGGCCGACAAGCAGAAGAACGGCATCAAGGTGA
ACTTCAAGATCCGCCACAACATCGAGGACGGCAGCGTGCAGCTCGCCGACCACTACCAGCAGAACACCCC
CATCGGCGACGGCCCCGTGCTGCTGCCCGACAACCACTACCTGAGCACCCAGTCCGCCCTGAGCAAAGAC
CCCAACGAGAAGCGCGATCACATGGTCCTGCTGGAGTTCGTGACCGCCGCCGGGATCACTCTCGGCATGG
ACGAGCTGTACAAGGGCGGTGGAAGATCTCGAGCTCAAGCTTCGAATTCCCGGGTCGATCCAAAAAAGAA
GAGAAAGGTAGATCCAAAAAAGAAGAGAAAGGTAGATCCAAAAAAGAAGAGAAAGGTATAGGTACCGCGG
GCCCGGGATCCACCGGATCTAGAACTATAGTGAGTCGTATTACGTAGATCCAGACATGATAAGATACATT
GATGAGTTTGGACAAACCACAACTAGAATGCAGTGAAAAAAATGCTTTATTTGTGAAATTTGTGATGCTA
TTGCTTTATTTGTAACCATTATAAGCTGCAATAAACAAGTTAACAACAACAATTGCATTCATTTTATGTT
TCAGGTTCAGGGGGAGGTGTGGGAGGTTTTTTAATTCGCGGCCGCGGCGCCAATGCATTGGGCCCGGTAC
CCAGCTTTTGTTCCCTTTAGTGAGGGTTAATTGCGCGCTTGGCGTAATCATGGTCATAGCTGTTTCCTGT
GTGAAATTGTTATCCGCTCACAATTCCACACAACATACGAGCCGGGAGCATAAAGTGTAAAGCCTGGGGT
GCCTAATGAGTGAGCTAACTCACATTAATTGCGTTGCGCTCACTGCCCGCTTTCCAGTCGGGAAACCTGT
CGTGCCAGCTGCATTAATGAATCGGCCAACGCGCGGGGAGAGGCGGTTTGCGTATTGGGCGCTCTTCCGC
TTCCTCGCTCACTGACTCGCTGCGCTCGGTCGTTCGGCTGCGGCGAGCGGTATCAGCTCACTCAAAGGCG
GTAATACGGTTATCCACAGAATCAGGGGATAACGCAGGAAAGAACATGTGAGCAAAAGGCCAGCAAAAGG
CCAGGAACCGTAAAAAGGCCGCGTTGCTGGCGTTTTTCCATAGGCTCCGCCCCCCTGACGAGCATCACAA
AAATCGACGCTCAAGTCAGAGGTGGCGAAACCCGACAGGACTATAAAGATACCAGGCGTTTCCCCCTGGA
AGCTCCCTCGTGCGCTCTCCTGTTCCGACCCTGCCGCTTACCGGATACCTGTCCGCCTTTCTCCCTTCGG
GAAGCGTGGCGCTTTCTCATAGCTCACGCTGTAGGTATCTCAGTTCGGTGTAGGTCGTTCGCTCCAAGCT
GGGCTGTGTGCACGAACCCCCCGTTCAGCCCGACCGCTGCGCCTTATCCGGTAACTATCGTCTTGAGTCC
AACCCGGTAAGACACGACTTATCGCCACTGGCAGCAGCCACTGGTAACAGGATTAGCAGAGCGAGGTATG
TAGGCGGTGCTACAGAGTTCTTGAAGTGGTGGCCTAACTACGGCTACACTAGAAGAACAGTATTTGGTAT
CTGCGCTCTGCTGAAGCCAGTTACCTTCGGAAAAAGAGTTGGTAGCTCTTGATCCGGCAAACAAACCACC
GCTGGTAGCGGTGGTTTTTTTGTTTGCAAGCAGCAGATTACGCGCAGAAAAAAAGGATCTCAAGAAGATC
CTTTGATCTTTTCTACGGGGTCTGACGCTCAGTGGAACGAAAACTCACGTTAAGGGATTTTGGTCATGAG
ATTATCAAAAAGGATCTTCACCTAGATCCTTTTAAATTAAAAATGAAGTTTTAAATCAATCTAAAGTATA
TATGAGTAAACTTGGTCTGACAGTTACCAATGCTTAATCAGTGAGGCACCTATCTCAGCGATCTGTCTAT
TTCGTTCATCCATAGTTGCCTGACTCCCCGTCGTGTAGATAACTACGATACGGGAGGGCTTACCATCTGG
CCCCAGTGCTGCAATGATACCGCGAGACCCACGCTCACCGGCTCCAGATTTATCAGCAATAAACCAGCCA
GCCGGAAGGGCCGAGCGCAGAAGTGGTCCTGCAACTTTATCCGCCTCCATCCAGTCTATTAATTGTTGCC
GGGAAGCTAGAGTAAGTAGTTCGCCAGTTAATAGTTTGCGCAACGTTGTTGCCATTGCTACAGGCATCGT
GGTGTCACGCTCGTCGTTTGGTATGGCTTCATTCAGCTCCGGTTCCCAACGATCAAGGCGAGTTACATGA
TCCCCCATGTTGTGCAAAAAAGCGGTTAGCTCCTTCGGTCCTCCGATCGTTGTCAGAAGTAAGTTGGCCG
CAGTGTTATCACTCATGGTTATGGCAGCACTGCATAATTCTCTTACTGTCATGCCATCCGTAAGATGCTT
TTCTGTGACTGGTGAGTACTCAACCAAGTCATTCTGAGAATAGTGTATGCGGCGACCGAGTTGCTCTTGC
CCGGCGTCAATACGGGATAATACCGCGCCACATAGCAGAACTTTAAAAGTGCTCATCATTGGAAAACGTT
CTTCGGGGCGAAAACTCTCAAGGATCTTACCGCTGTTGAGATCCAGTTCGATGTAACCCACTCGTGCACC
CAACTGATCTTCAGCATCTTTTACTTTCACCAGCGTTTCTGGGTGAGCAAAAACAGGAAGGCAAAATGCC
GCAAAAAAGGGAATAAGGGCGACACGGAAATGTTGAATACTCATACTCTTCCTTTTTCAATATTATTGAA
GCATTTATCAGGGTTATTGTCTCATGAGCGGATACATATTTGAATGTATTTAGAAAAATAAACAAATAGG
GGTTCCGCGCACATTTCCCCGAAAAGTGCCACCTAAATTGTAAGCGTTAATATTTTGTTAAAATTCGCGT
TAAATTTTTGTTAAATCAGCTCATTTTTTAACCAATAGGCCGAAATCGGCAAAATCCCTTATAAATCAAA
AGAATAGACCGAGATAGGGT
[37 nt withheld, positions 3871-3907]
AAAGAACGTGGACTCCAACGTCAAAGG
[49 nt withheld, positions 3935-3983]
T
[91 nt withheld, positions 3985-4075]
G
[124 nt withheld, positions 4077-4200]
CCCATTCGCCATTCAGGCTGCGCAACTGTTGGGAAGGGCGATCGGTGCGGGCCTCTTCGCTATTACGCCA
GTCGACCGCCAATTCAATATGGCGTATATGGACTCATGCCAATTCAATATGGTGGATCTGGACCTGTGCC
AATTCAATATGGCGTATATGGACTCGTGCCAATTCAATATGGTGGATCTGGACCCCAGCCAATTCAATAT
GGCGGACTTGGCACCATGCCAATTCAATATGGCGGACCTGGCACTGTGCCAACTGGGGAGGGGTCTACTT
GGCACGGTGCCAAGTTTGAGGAGGGGTCTTGGCCCTGTGCCAAGTCCGCCATATTGAATTGGCATGGTGC
CAATAATGGCGGCCATATTGGCTATATGCCAGGATCAATATATAGGCAATATCCAATATGGCCCTATGCC
AATATGGCTATTGGCCAGGTTCAATACTATGTATTGGCCCTATGCCATATAGTATTCCATATATGGGTTT
TCCTATTGACGTAGATAGCCCCTCCCAATGGGCGGTCCCATATACCATATATGGGGCTTCCTAATACCGC
CCATAGCCACTCCCCCATTGACGTCAATGGTCTCTATATATGGTCTTTCCTATTGACGTCATATGGGCGG
TCCTATTGACGTATATGGCGCCTCCCCCATTGACGTCAATTACGGTAAATGGCCCGCCTGGCTCAATGCC
CATTGACGTCAATAGGACCACCCACCATTGACGTCAATGGGATGGCTCATTGCC
